Addgene plasmid #18989: pcDNA4/HisMaxB-YAP1-S163A
Depositing lab: Marius Sudol. Depositing organization: Geisinger Health Center. Publication: Mst2 and Lats kinases regulate apoptotic function of Yes kinase-associated protein (YAP). Oka T, Mazack V, Sudol M. J Biol Chem. 2008 Oct 10;283(41):27534-27546. doi: 10.1074/jbc.M804380200. Epub 2008 Jul 17. PubMed 18640976.
Backbone
  Vector backbone: pcDNA4/HisMaxB
  Backbone manufacturer: Invitrogen
  Backbone size w/o insert (bp): 5300
  Vector type: Mammalian Expression
  Selectable markers: Zeocin
Growth in bacteria
  Bacterial resistance: Ampicillin, 100 μg/mL
  Growth temperature: 37°C
  Growth strain: DH5alpha
  Copy number: High Copy
Gene/Insert
  Gene/Insert name: Yes-kinase associated protein S163A mutant (alt names: YAP1, YAP65; YAP1 isoform, mutant)
  Species: H. sapiens (human)
  Insert size (bp): 1365
  Mutation: Serine 163 changed to Alanine,
  GenBank ID: NM_006106
  Entrez Gene: YAP1 (a.k.a. COB1, YAP, YAP-1, YAP2, YAP65, YKI)
  Tag / fusion protein: His (N terminal on backbone)
  Cloning method: Restriction Enzyme; 5′ cloning site KpnI (unknown if destroyed); 3′ cloning site XbaI (unknown if destroyed)
  Sequencing primers: 5′ T7; 3′ BGHR
Terms and licenses: Academic/Nonprofit Terms; Industry Terms: Not Available to Industry
How to cite: pcDNA4/HisMaxB-YAP1-S163A was a gift from Marius Sudol (Addgene plasmid # 18989 ; http://n2t.net/addgene:18989 ; RRID:Addgene_18989)
