[The description below was written by a language model from this plasmid's Addgene catalogue record.]
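Description:
pcDNA4/HisMaxB-YAP1-S163A is a mammalian expression plasmid built on the commercial pcDNA4/HisMaxB backbone (about 5.3 kb without insert). It is maintained as a high-copy plasmid in E. coli under ampicillin selection, and it carries a Zeocin marker that allows selection of transfected mammalian cells, including derivation of stable lines. The record does not list the promoter or other regulatory elements explicitly. The T7 forward and BGH reverse sequencing primers indicate that the insert lies between a T7 promoter/priming site and a bovine growth hormone polyadenylation region, the usual layout of the pcDNA vector family.

The payload is a roughly 1.4 kb human YAP1 (Yes kinase-associated protein, also called YAP65) coding sequence, described as the YAP1 isoform, cloned between KpnI and XbaI sites. It carries a point mutation replacing serine 163 with alanine, which removes a potential phosphoacceptor residue at that position. The protein is expressed as a fusion with an N-terminal polyhistidine tag supplied by the backbone, which is useful for detection and for metal-affinity purification or pull-down of the expressed protein.

The associated publication examines how the Mst2 and Lats kinases regulate the apoptotic function of YAP. This suggests the construct serves as a non-phosphorylatable mutant for comparison with wild-type YAP1 and other serine mutants in transfected mammalian cells. Such comparisons would test whether this residue contributes to kinase-dependent control of YAP activity. No feature table was provided, so the positions of individual vector elements cannot be confirmed from the record.
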