>Addgene plasmid #18989 | pcDNA4/HisMaxB-YAP1-S163A | addgene partial sequence | sequence record 24927 | T7 5'-TAATACGACTCACTATAGGG-3'
NNNNNNNNNNNNNNNNNNNAAGCTTAGCGCAGAGGCTTGGGGCAGCCGAGCGGCAGCCAGGCCCCGGCCC
GGGCCTCGGTTCCAGAAGGGAGAGGAGCCCGCCAAGGCGCGCAAGAGAGCGGGCTGCCTCGCAGTCCGAG
CCGGAGAGGGAGCGCGAGCCGCGCCGGCCCCGGACGGCCTCCGAAACCATGGGGGGTTCTCATCATCATC
ATCATCATGGTATGGCTAGCATGACTGGTGGACAGCAAATGGGTCGGGATCTGTACGACGATGACGATAA
GGTACCTAAGGATCCCGGGCAGCAGCCGCCGCCTCAACCGGCCCCCCAGGGCCAAGGGCAGCCGCCTTCG
CAGCCCCCGCAGGGGCAGGGCCCGCCGTCCGGACCCGGGCAACCGGCACCCGCGGCGACCCAGGCGGCGC
CGCAGGCACCCCCCGCCGGGCATCAGATCGTGCACGTCCGCGGGGACTCGGAGACCGACCTGGAGGCGCT
CTTCAACGCCGTCATGAACCCCAAGACGGCCAACGTGCCCCAGACCGTGCCCATGAGGCTCCGGAAGCTG
CCCGACTCCTTCTTCAAGCCGCCGGAGCCCAAATCCCACTCCCGACAGGCCAGTACTGATGCAGGCACTG
CANGAGCCCTGACTCCACAGCATGTTCNAGCTCATTCCTCTCCAGCTTCTCNNNNNNTGGGANCTGTTTC
TCCTGGGANACTGACCCCCACTGNAGTAGTCTCTGGCCCAGCANCTACACCCNCAGCTCANCATCTTCNN
NNNGGNNNCNNNTGAGATANCTNNNNNNNNNNNNNNNNNNNNNNNNNNNNNNNNNNNNAAANNNNNNNTN
NNGGNNNANNNNNNTNNTTNNNNNNNNNNNNNNNANNNNAANNNNN
